Addgene plasmid #142082: TFORF2445
Purpose: Lentiviral vector for overexpressing transcription factor ORFs with unique 24-bp barcodes. Barcodes facilitate identification of transcription factors in pooled screens.
Depositing lab: Feng Zhang. Depositing organization: Broad Institute. Publication: A transcription factor atlas of directed differentiation. Joung J, Ma S, Tay T, Geiger-Schuller KR, Kirchgatterer PC, Verdine VK, Guo B, Arias-Garcia MA, Allen WE, Singh A, Kuksenko O, Abudayyeh OO, Gootenberg JS, Fu Z, Macrae RK, Buenrostro JD, Regev A, Zhang F. Cell. 2023 Jan 5;186(1):209-229.e26. doi: 10.1016/j.cell.2022.11.026. PubMed 36608654.
Backbone
  Vector backbone: pLX_TRC317
  Backbone manufacturer: Broad Institute Genetic Perturbation Platform
  Backbone size w/o insert (bp): 8264
  Vector type: Mammalian Expression, Lentiviral
  Selectable markers: Puromycin
Growth in bacteria
  Bacterial resistance: Ampicillin, 100 μg/mL
  Growth temperature: 37°C
  Growth strain: NEB Stable
  Copy number: High Copy
Gene/Insert
  Gene/Insert name: ZIK1
  Species: H. sapiens (human)
  Insert size (bp): 1565
  Entrez Gene: ZIK1 (a.k.a. ZNF762, MGC119699, MGC119700, MGC119701)
  Promoter: EF1a
  Cloning method: Unknown
  Sequencing primers: 5′ GGGTGGAGACTGAAGTTAGGCCAG; 3′ CACATAGCGTAAAAGGAGCAACATAG
Terms and licenses: Academic/Nonprofit Terms; Industry Terms: Not Available to Industry
Depositor comments: NM_001010879,ENST00000597850 . The transcription factor ORF portion of this plasmid was synthesized by Genewiz. Please test multiple small colonies in case of plasmid recombination. To make this collection available in a timely manner, a portion of this collection was not fully sequenced by Addgene. If an Addgene verified full plasmid sequence is not available, please contact us prior to placing an order to request the full sequence.
How to cite: TFORF2445 was a gift from Feng Zhang (Addgene plasmid # 142082 ; http://n2t.net/addgene:142082 ; RRID:Addgene_142082)
