[The description below was written by a language model from this plasmid's Addgene catalogue record and pLannotate feature annotations shown in this document.]
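Description:
TFORF2445 is a third-generation-style, self-inactivating lentiviral expression plasmid built on the pLX_TRC317 backbone, carrying the human zinc-finger gene ZIK1 (also known as ZNF762) as one member of a barcoded transcription factor ORF collection. In bacteria it is maintained through a high-copy ColE1/pUC-type origin and selected with ampicillin via the bla gene. An f1 origin and remnants of a lac/lacZα cloning region with T7 and T3 promoters are also present in the backbone. The depositor warns that the plasmid can recombine, as is common for LTR-containing vectors.

The viral genome is transcribed from an RSV promoter fused to a truncated HIV-1 5' LTR and includes the Ψ packaging signal, a gag fragment, the RRE for Rev-dependent nuclear export, a cPPT/CTS element and a ΔU3 3' LTR followed by an SV40 polyadenylation signal. Within this unit, an SV40 early promoter drives puromycin N-acetyltransferase for selection of transduced mammalian cells. A separate EF-1α promoter drives the synthesized ZIK1 ORF, with a WPRE downstream to enhance transcript expression. The automated annotation labels only part of the roughly 1.6 kb insert as ZIK1, and the region between that match and the WPRE is largely unannotated apart from a short U6 promoter fragment. The 24-bp barcode is not annotated as a feature, so its position is not stated.

The construct is intended for lentiviral overexpression of ZIK1. The barcode allows each transcription factor to be identified in pooled screens, such as those examining directed differentiation.
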