Features (pLannotate 1.2.2; 31 found; start..end, strand, type, name):
      5..231     +  promoter       RSV promoter: Rous sarcoma virus enhancer/promoter
    232..412     +  LTR            5' LTR (truncated): truncated 5' long terminal repeat (LTR) from HIV-1
    459..584     +  misc_feature   HIV-1 Ψ: packaging signal of human immunodeficiency virus type 1
    568..931     +  CDS            HIV-1 gag (fragment): gag protein from human immunodeficiency virus 1; gag
   1077..1310    +  misc_feature   RRE: The Rev response element (RRE) of HIV-1 allows for Rev-dependent mRNA export from the nucleus to the cytoplasm.
   1687..1713    +  CDS            Rev (fragment): human immunodeficiency virus 1 (HIV-1) Rev protein; rev; enhances nuclear export of unspliced and incompletely spliced viral mRNAs
   1720..1743    +  promoter       SV40 promoter (fragment): SV40 early promoter
   1744..1815    +  promoter       SV40 promoter (fragment): SV40 enhancer and early promoter
   1839..1974    +  rep_origin     SV40 ori: SV40 origin of replication
   2020..2616    +  CDS            PuroR (fragment): puromycin N-acetyltransferase; pac from Streptomyces; confers resistance to puromycin
   2665..2782    +  misc_feature   cPPT/CTS: central polypurine tract and central termination sequence of HIV-1
   2847..2913    +  CDS            small t antigen (fragment): SV40 (simian virus 40) small t antigen
   2920..4098    +  promoter       EF-1α promoter: strong constitutive promoter for human elongation factor EF-1α
   4115..4837    +  CDS            ZIK1 (fragment): ZIK1_HUMAN - Also known as ZNF762. Experimental evidence at protein level: Swiss-Prot protein existence level 1. May be a transcriptional repressor. From Homo sapiens (Human).
   5591..5644    +  promoter       U6 promoter (fragment): RNA polymerase III promoter for human U6 snRNA
   5686..6274    +  misc_feature   WPRE: woodchuck hepatitis virus posttranscriptional regulatory element
   6325..6344    +  misc_feature   cPPT/CTS (fragment): central polypurine tract and central termination sequence of HIV-1
   6346..6579    +  LTR            3' LTR (ΔU3): self-inactivating 3' long terminal repeat (LTR) from HIV-1
   6657..6778    +  polyA_signal   SV40 poly(A) signal: SV40 polyadenylation signal
   6818..6953    +  rep_origin     SV40 ori: SV40 origin of replication
   6974..6992    -  promoter       T7 promoter: promoter for bacteriophage T7 RNA polymerase
   7000..7155    +  CDS            lacZα (fragment): LacZα fragment of β-galactosidase; lacZ fragment
   7160..7588    +  rep_origin     f1 ori (sequence partly withheld): f1 bacteriophage origin of replication; arrow indicates direction of (+) strand synthesis
   7641..7745    +  promoter       AmpR promoter: bla
   7746..8606    +  CDS            AmpR: β-lactamase; bla; confers resistance to ampicillin, carbenicillin, and related antibiotics
   8777..9365    +  rep_origin     ori: high-copy-number ColE1/pMB1/pBR322/pUC origin of replication
   9548..9640    +  CDS            lacI (fragment): lac repressor; lacI; The lac repressor binds to the lac operator to inhibit transcription in E. coli. This inhibition can be relieved by adding lactose or isopropyl-β-D-thiogalactopyranoside (IPTG).
   9653..9674    +  protein_bind   CAP binding site: CAP binding activates transcription in the presence of cAMP. E. coli catabolite activator protein
   9689..9719    +  promoter       lac promoter: promoter for the E. coli lac operon
   9727..9743    +  protein_bind   lac operator: The lac repressor binds to the lac operator to inhibit transcription in E. coli. This inhibition can be relieved by adding lactose or isopropyl-β-D-thiogalactopyranoside (IPTG). lac repressor encoded by lacI
   9788..9806    +  promoter       T3 promoter: promoter for bacteriophage T3 RNA polymerase
>Addgene plasmid #142082 | TFORF2445 | addgene full sequence | sequence record 395699 | Addgene NGS Result
TTAATGTAGTCTTATGCAATACTCTTGTAGTCTTGCAACATGGTAACGATGAGTTAGCAACATGCCTTAC
AAGGAGAGAAAAAGCACCGTGCATGCCGATTGGTGGAAGTAAGGTGGTACGATCGTGCCTTATTAGGAAG
GCAACAGACGGGTCTGACATGGATTGGACGAACCACTGAATTGCCGCATTGCAGAGATATTGTATTTAAG
TGCCTAGCTCGATACATAAACGGGTCTCTCTGGTTAGACCAGATCTGAGCCTGGGAGCTCTCTGGCTAAC
TAGGGAACCCACTGCTTAAGCCTCAATAAAGCTTGCCTTGAGTGCTTCAAGTAGTGTGTGCCCGTCTGTT
GTGTGACTCTGGTAACTAGAGATCCCTCAGACCCTTTTAGTCAGTGTGGAAAATCTCTAGCAGTGGCGCC
CGAACAGGGACTTGAAAGCGAAAGGGAAACCAGAGGAGCTCTCTCGACGCAGGACTCGGCTTGCTGAAGC
GCGCACGGCAAGAGGCGAGGGGCGGCGACTGGTGAGTACGCCAAAAATTTTGACTAGCGGAGGCTAGAAG
GAGAGAGATGGGTGCGAGAGCGTCAGTATTAAGCGGGGGAGAATTAGATCGCGATGGGAAAAAATTCGGT
TAAGGCCAGGGGGAAAGAAAAAATATAAATTAAAACATATAGTATGGGCAAGCAGGGAGCTAGAACGATT
CGCAGTTAATCCTGGCCTGTTAGAAACATCAGAAGGCTGTAGACAAATACTGGGACAGCTACAACCATCC
CTTCAGACAGGATCAGAAGAACTTAGATCATTATATAATACAGTAGCAACCCTCTATTGTGTGCATCAAA
GGATAGAGATAAAAGACACCAAGGAAGCTTTAGACAAGATAGAGGAAGAGCAAAACAAAAGTAAGACCAC
CGCACAGCAAGCGGCCGCTGATCTTCAGACCTGGAGGAGGAGATATGAGGGACAATTGGAGAAGTGAATT
ATATAAATATAAAGTAGTAAAAATTGAACCATTAGGAGTAGCACCCACCAAGGCAAAGAGAAGAGTGGTG
CAGAGAGAAAAAAGAGCAGTGGGAATAGGAGCTTTGTTCCTTGGGTTCTTGGGAGCAGCAGGAAGCACTA
TGGGCGCAGCGTCAATGACGCTGACGGTACAGGCCAGACAATTATTGTCTGGTATAGTGCAGCAGCAGAA
CAATTTGCTGAGGGCTATTGAGGCGCAACAGCATCTGTTGCAACTCACAGTCTGGGGCATCAAGCAGCTC
CAGGCAAGAATCCTGGCTGTGGAAAGATACCTAAAGGATCAACAGCTCCTGGGGATTTGGGGTTGCTCTG
GAAAACTCATTTGCACCACTGCTGTGCCTTGGAATGCTAGTTGGAGTAATAAATCTCTGGAACAGATTTG
GAATCACACGACCTGGATGGAGTGGGACAGAGAAATTAACAATTACACAAGCTTAATACACTCCTTAATT
GAAGAATCGCAAAACCAGCAAGAAAAGAATGAACAAGAATTATTGGAATTAGATAAATGGGCAAGTTTGT
GGAATTGGTTTAACATAACAAATTGGCTGTGGTATATAAAATTATTCATAATGATAGTAGGAGGCTTGGT
AGGTTTAAGAATAGTTTTTGCTGTACTTTCTATAGTGAATAGAGTTAGGCAGGGATATTCACCATTATCG
TTTCAGACCCACCTCCCAACCCCGAGGGGACCCATGCATTGCATCTCAATTAGTCAGCAACCAGGTGTGG
AAAGTCCCCAGGCTCCCCAGCAGGCAGAAGTATGCAAAGCATGCGTCTCAATTAGTCAGCAACCATAGTC
CCGCCCCTAACTCCGCCCATCCCGCCCCTAACTCCGCCCAGTTCCGCCCATTCTCCGCCCCATGGCTGAC
TAATTTTTTTTATTTATGCAGAGGCCGAGGCCGCCTCGGCCTCTGAGCTATTCCAGAAGTAGTGAGGAGG
CTTTTTTGGAGGCCTAGGCTTTTGCAAAAAGCTTTCTAGAGGTACCACCGGAGCTTACCATGACCGAGTA
CAAGCCCACGGTGCGCCTCGCCACCCGCGACGACGTCCCCAGGGCCGTACGCACCCTCGCCGCCGCGTTC
GCCGACTACCCCGCCACGCGCCACACCGTCGATCCGGACCGCCACATCGAGCGGGTCACCGAGCTGCAAG
AACTCTTCCTCACGCGCGTCGGGCTCGACATCGGCAAGGTGTGGGTCGCGGACGACGGCGCCGCCGTGGC
GGTCTGGACCACGCCGGAGAGCGTCGAAGCGGGGGCGGTGTTCGCCGAGATCGGCCCGCGCATGGCCGAG
TTGAGCGGTTCCCGGCTGGCCGCGCAGCAACAGATGGAAGGCCTCCTGGCGCCGCACCGGCCCAAGGAGC
CCGCGTGGTTCCTGGCCACCGTCGGCGTCTCGCCCGACCACCAGGGCAAGGGTCTGGGCAGCGCCGTCGT
GCTCCCCGGAGTGGAGGCGGCCGAGCGCGCCGGGGTGCCCGCCTTCCTGGAGACCTCCGCGCCCCGCAAC
CTCCCCTTCTACGAGCGGCTCGGCTTCACCGTCACCGCCGACGTCGAGGTGCCCGAAGGACCGCGCACCT
GGTGCATGACCCGCAAGCCCGGTGCCAGTTAACGAATTCTAGATCTTGAGACAAATGGCAGTATTCATCC
ACAATTTTAAAAGAAAAGGGGGGATTGGGGGGTACAGTGCAGGGGAAAGAATAGTAGACATAATAGCAAC
AGACATACAAACTAAAGAATTACAAAAACAAATTACAAAAATTCAAAATTTTCGGGTTTATTACAGGGAC
AGCAGAGATCCACTTTGGCGCCGGCTCGAGGCCTGCAGGTGCAAAGATGGATAAAGTTTTAAACAGAGAG
GAATCTTTGCAGCTAATGGACCTTCTAGGTCTTGAAAGGAGTGGGAATTGGCTCCGGTGCCCGTCAGTGG
GCAGAGCGCACATCGCCCACAGTCCCCGAGAAGTTGGGGGGAGGGGTCGGCAATTGAACCGGTGCCTAGA
GAAGGTGGCGCGGGGTAAACTGGGAAAGTGATGTCGTGTACTGGCTCCGCCTTTTTCCCGAGGGTGGGGG
AGAACCGTATATAAGTGCAGTAGTCGCCGTGAACGTTCTTTTTCGCAACGGGTTTGCCGCCAGAACACAG
GTAAGTGCCGTGTGTGGTTCCCGCGGGCCTGGCCTCTTTACGGGTTATGGCCCTTGCGTGCCTTGAATTA
CTTCCACCTGGCTGCAGTACGTGATTCTTGATCCCGAGCTTCGGGTTGGAAGTGGGTGGGAGAGTTCGAG
GCCTTGCGCTTAAGGAGCCCCTTCGCCTCGTGCTTGAGTTGAGGCCTGGCCTGGGCGCTGGGGCCGCCGC
GTGCGAATCTGGTGGCACCTTCGCGCCTGTCTCGCTGCTTTCGATAAGTCTCTAGCCATTTAAAATTTTT
GATGACCTGCTGCGACGCTTTTTTTCTGGCAAGATAGTCTTGTAAATGCGGGCCAAGATCTGCACACTGG
TATTTCGGTTTTTGGGGCCGCGGGCGGCGACGGGGCCCGTGCGTCCCAGCGCACATGTTCGGCGAGGCGG
GGCCTGCGAGCGCGGCCACCGAGAATCGGACGGGGGTAGTCTCAAGCTGGCCGGCCTGCTCTGGTGCCTG
GCCTCGCGCCGCCGTGTATCGCCCCGCCCTGGGCGGCAAGGCTGGCCCGGTCGGCACCAGTTGCGTGAGC
GGAAAGATGGCCGCTTCCCGGCCCTGCTGCAGGGAGCTCAAAATGGAGGACGCGGCGCTCGGGAGAGCGG
GCGGGTGAGTCACCCACACAAAGGAAAAGGGCCTTTCCGTCCTCAGCCGTCGCTTCATGTGACTCCACGG
AGTACCGGGCGCCGTCCAGGCACCTCGATTAGTTCTCGAGCTTTTGGAGTACGTCGTCTTTAGGTTGGGG
GGAGGGGTTTTATGCGATGGAGTTTCCCCACACTGAGTGGGTGGAGACTGAAGTTAGGCCAGCTTGGCAC
TTGATGTAATTCTCCTTGGAATTTGCCCTTTTTGAGTTTGGATCTTGGTTCATTCTCAAGCCTCAGACAG
TGGTTCAAAGTTTTTTTCTTCCATTTCAGGTGTCGTGAGGCTAGCACCGCCACCATGGCTGCGGCCGCGC
TGAGGGCCCCGACTCAGGTTACTGTGTCTCCAGAAACACATATGGACCTCACAAAGGGCTGTGTGACCTT
TGAGGACATCGCCATTTACTTCTCACAGGACGAGTGGGGACTTCTTGATGAGGCTCAGAGACTCCTGTAC
CTTGAAGTGATGCTGGAGAACTTTGCCCTTGTAGCCTCACTGGGTTGTGGCCATGGAACAGAGGATGAAG
AGACACCTTCTGACCAGAATGTTTCTGTAGGAGTGTCACAGTCAAAGGCAGGTTCATCCACACAGAAGAC
TCAATCCTGTGAGATGTGTGTCCCAGTCCTGAAAGATATTTTGCATCTAGCTGATCTCCCTGGGCAGAAA
CCATACTTGGTTGGAGAATGTACAAACCATCACCAGCACCAGAAGCATCACAGTGCAAAGAAATCCTTGA
AGAGGGACATGGACAGAGCCTCATATGTGAAGTGCTGCCTATTCTGTATGTCATTGAAGCCCTTTCGCAA
ATGGGAGGTTGGAAAGGACCTTCCAGCCATGTTGCGGCTTCTGAGGTCCCTGGTCTTTCCTGGAGGCAAG
AAACCCGGCACAATTACTGAATGTGGGGAGGACATTCGCAGTCAAAAAAGTCATTACAAGTCAGGTGAAT
GTGGGAAGGCTTCCAGGCACAAACACACTCCTGTTTACCATCCAAGAGTCTACACTGGAAAAAAGCTTTA
TGAGTGTAGCAAATGTGGGAAAGCCTTCCGTGGCAAGTACTCACTTGTTCAGCACCAGAGAGTCCATACT
GGAGAAAGGCCTTGGGAGTGCAATGAATGTGGAAAATTCTTTAGCCAAACCTCCCACCTGAATGATCATC
GGAGAATCCACACCGGAGAAAGGCCTTATGAGTGCAGCGAATGTGGAAAATTATTTAGACAAAACTCCAG
CCTTGTTGACCACCAGAAAATACACACTGGAGCAAGGCCTTATGAGTGTAGCCAGTGTGGGAAATCCTTT
AGCCAAAAAGCCACCCTTGTTAAACACCAAAGAGTTCACACTGGAGAAAGGCCTTATAAGTGTGGTGAAT
GTGGGAATTCCTTTAGTCAAAGTGCCATTCTTAATCAACACCGAAGAATTCACACTGGAGCAAAGCCTTA
TGAGTGTGGCCAGTGTGGGAAATCCTTTAGTCAAAAAGCTACCCTCATTAAACACCAGAGAGTTCACACT
GGAGAAAGGCCTTATAAGTGTGGTGACTGTGGGAAATCCTTTAGTCAAAGCTCCATCCTTATTCAACACC
GGAGAATTCATACTGGAGCAAGGCCTTATGAGTGTGGCCAGTGTGGAAAGTCCTTTAGCCAAAAGTCTGG
TCTCATTCAACACCAAGTGGTTCACACTGGAGAAAGGCCTTATGAGTGCAACAAATGTGGGAATTCCTTT
AGCCAATGCTCCAGCCTCATACATCACCAAAAATGTCATAACACATAGTAATGAACTAGTCCGTAACTTG
AAAGTATTTCGATTTCTTGGCTTTATATATCTTGTGGAAAGGACGAAAGTTTGTTTCATCCTTGTGTCAG
ACGCGTTAAGTCGACAATCAACCTCTGGATTACAAAATTTGTGAAAGATTGACTGGTATTCTTAACTATG
TTGCTCCTTTTACGCTATGTGGATACGCTGCTTTAATGCCTTTGTATCATGCTATTGCTTCCCGTATGGC
TTTCATTTTCTCCTCCTTGTATAAATCCTGGTTGCTGTCTCTTTATGAGGAGTTGTGGCCCGTTGTCAGG
CAACGTGGCGTGGTGTGCACTGTGTTTGCTGACGCAACCCCCACTGGTTGGGGCATTGCCACCACCTGTC
AGCTCCTTTCCGGGACTTTCGCTTTCCCCCTCCCTATTGCCACGGCGGAACTCATCGCCGCCTGCCTTGC
CCGCTGCTGGACAGGGGCTCGGCTGTTGGGCACTGACAATTCCGTGGTGTTGTCGGGGAAATCATCGTCC
TTTCCTTGGCTGCTCGCCTGTGTTGCCACCTGGATTCTGCGCGGGACGTCCTTCTGCTACGTCCCTTCGG
CCCTCAATCCAGCGGACCTTCCTTCCCGCGGCCTGCTGCCGGCTCTGCGGCCTCTTCCGCGTCTTCGCCT
TCGCCCTCAGACGAGTCGGATCTCCCTTTGGGCCGCCTCCCCGCGTCGACTTTAAGACCAATGACTTACA
AGGCAGCTGTAGATCTTAGCCACTTTTTAAAAGAAAAGGGGGGACTGGAAGGGCTAATTCACTCCCAACG
AAGACAAGATCTGCTTTTTGCTTGTACTGGGTCTCTCTGGTTAGACCAGATCTGAGCCTGGGAGCTCTCT
GGCTAACTAGGGAACCCACTGCTTAAGCCTCAATAAAGCTTGCCTTGAGTGCTTCAAGTAGTGTGTGCCC
GTCTGTTGTGTGACTCTGGTAACTAGAGATCCCTCAGACCCTTTTAGTCAGTGTGGAAAATCTCTAGCAG
TACGTATAGTAGTTCATGTCATCTTATTATTCAGTATTTATAACTTGCAAAGAAATGAATATCAGAGAGT
GAGAGGAACTTGTTTATTGCAGCTTATAATGGTTACAAATAAAGCAATAGCATCACAAATTTCACAAATA
AAGCATTTTTTTCACTGCATTCTAGTTGTGGTTTGTCCAAACTCATCAATGTATCTTATCATGTCTGGCT
CTAGCTATCCCGCCCCTAACTCCGCCCATCCCGCCCCTAACTCCGCCCAGTTCCGCCCATTCTCCGCCCC
ATGGCTGACTAATTTTTTTTATTTATGCAGAGGCCGAGGCCGCCTCGGCCTCTGAGCTATTCCAGAAGTA
GTGAGGAGGCTTTTTTGGAGGCCTAGGGACGTACCCAATTCGCCCTATAGTGAGTCGTATTACGCGCGCT
CACTGGCCGTCGTTTTACAACGTCGTGACTGGGAAAACCCTGGCGTTACCCAACTTAATCGCCTTGCAGC
ACATCCCCCTTTCGCCAGCTGGCGTAATAGCGAAGAGGCCCGCACCGATCGCCCTTCCCAACAGTTGCGC
AGCCTGAATGGCGAATGGG
[124 nt withheld, positions 7160-7283]
C
[91 nt withheld, positions 7285-7375]
A
[49 nt withheld, positions 7377-7425]
CCTTTGACGTTGGAGTCCACGTTCTTT
[37 nt withheld, positions 7453-7489]
ACCCTATCTCGGTCTATTCTTTTGATTTATAAGGGATTTTGCCGATTTCGGCCTATTGGTTAAAAAATGA
GCTGATTTAACAAAAATTTAACGCGAATTTTAACAAAATATTAACGCTTACAATTTAGGTGGCACTTTTC
GGGGAAATGTGCGCGGAACCCCTATTTGTTTATTTTTCTAAATACATTCAAATATGTATCCGCTCATGAG
ACAATAACCCTGATAAATGCTTCAATAATATTGAAAAAGGAAGAGTATGAGTATTCAACATTTCCGTGTC
GCCCTTATTCCCTTTTTTGCGGCATTTTGCCTTCCTGTTTTTGCTCACCCAGAAACGCTGGTGAAAGTAA
AAGATGCTGAAGATCAGTTGGGTGCACGAGTGGGTTACATCGAACTGGATCTCAACAGCGGTAAGATCCT
TGAGAGTTTTCGCCCCGAAGAACGTTTTCCAATGATGAGCACTTTTAAAGTTCTGCTATGTGGCGCGGTA
TTATCCCGTATTGACGCCGGGCAAGAGCAACTCGGTCGCCGCATACACTATTCTCAGAATGACTTGGTTG
AGTACTCACCAGTCACAGAAAAGCATCTTACGGATGGCATGACAGTAAGAGAATTATGCAGTGCTGCCAT
AACCATGAGTGATAACACTGCGGCCAACTTACTTCTGACAACGATCGGAGGACCGAAGGAGCTAACCGCT
TTTTTGCACAACATGGGGGATCATGTAACTCGCCTTGATCGTTGGGAACCGGAGCTGAATGAAGCCATAC
CAAACGACGAGCGTGACACCACGATGCCTGTAGCAATGGCAACAACGTTGCGCAAACTATTAACTGGCGA
ACTACTTACTCTAGCTTCCCGGCAACAATTAATAGACTGGATGGAGGCGGATAAAGTTGCAGGACCACTT
CTGCGCTCGGCCCTTCCGGCTGGCTGGTTTATTGCTGATAAATCTGGAGCCGGTGAGCGTGGGTCTCGCG
GTATCATTGCAGCACTGGGGCCAGATGGTAAGCCCTCCCGTATCGTAGTTATCTACACGACGGGGAGTCA
GGCAACTATGGATGAACGAAATAGACAGATCGCTGAGATAGGTGCCTCACTGATTAAGCATTGGTAACTG
TCAGACCAAGTTTACTCATATATACTTTAGATTGATTTAAAACTTCATTTTTAATTTAAAAGGATCTAGG
TGAAGATCCTTTTTGATAATCTCATGACCAAAATCCCTTAACGTGAGTTTTCGTTCCACTGAGCGTCAGA
CCCCGTAGAAAAGATCAAAGGATCTTCTTGAGATCCTTTTTTTCTGCGCGTAATCTGCTGCTTGCAAACA
AAAAAACCACCGCTACCAGCGGTGGTTTGTTTGCCGGATCAAGAGCTACCAACTCTTTTTCCGAAGGTAA
CTGGCTTCAGCAGAGCGCAGATACCAAATACTGTTCTTCTAGTGTAGCCGTAGTTAGGCCACCACTTCAA
GAACTCTGTAGCACCGCCTACATACCTCGCTCTGCTAATCCTGTTACCAGTGGCTGCTGCCAGTGGCGAT
AAGTCGTGTCTTACCGGGTTGGACTCAAGACGATAGTTACCGGATAAGGCGCAGCGGTCGGGCTGAACGG
GGGGTTCGTGCACACAGCCCAGCTTGGAGCGAACGACCTACACCGAACTGAGATACCTACAGCGTGAGCT
ATGAGAAAGCGCCACGCTTCCCGAAGGGAGAAAGGCGGACAGGTATCCGGTAAGCGGCAGGGTCGGAACA
GGAGAGCGCACGAGGGAGCTTCCAGGGGGAAACGCCTGGTATCTTTATAGTCCTGTCGGGTTTCGCCACC
TCTGACTTGAGCGTCGATTTTTGTGATGCTCGTCAGGGGGGCGGAGCCTATGGAAAAACGCCAGCAACGC
GGCCTTTTTACGGTTCCTGGCCTTTTGCTGGCCTTTTGCTCACATGTTCTTTCCTGCGTTATCCCCTGAT
TCTGTGGATAACCGTATTACCGCCTTTGAGTGAGCTGATACCGCTCGCCGCAGCCGAACGACCGAGCGCA
GCGAGTCAGTGAGCGAGGAAGCGGAAGAGCGCCCAATACGCAAACCGCCTCTCCCCGCGCGTTGGCCGAT
TCATTAATGCAGCTGGCACGACAGGTTTCCCGACTGGAAAGCGGGCAGTGAGCGCAACGCAATTAATGTG
AGTTAGCTCACTCATTAGGCACCCCAGGCTTTACACTTTATGCTTCCGGCTCGTATGTTGTGTGGAATTG
TGAGCGGATAACAATTTCACACAGGAAACAGCTATGACCATGATTACGCCAAGCGCGCAATTAACCCTCA
CTAAAGGGAACAAAAGCTGGAGCTGCAAGC
