>Addgene plasmid #142082 | TFORF2445 | depositor partial sequence | sequence record 278383 | Insert
ACCGCCACCATGGCTGCGGCCGCGCTGAGGGCCCCGACTCAGGTTACTGTGTCTCCAGAAACACATATGG
ACCTCACAAAGGGCTGTGTGACCTTTGAGGACATCGCCATTTACTTCTCACAGGACGAGTGGGGACTTCT
TGATGAGGCTCAGAGACTCCTGTACCTTGAAGTGATGCTGGAGAACTTTGCCCTTGTAGCCTCACTGGGT
TGTGGCCATGGAACAGAGGATGAAGAGACACCTTCTGACCAGAATGTTTCTGTAGGAGTGTCACAGTCAA
AGGCAGGTTCATCCACACAGAAGACTCAATCCTGTGAGATGTGTGTCCCAGTCCTGAAAGATATTTTGCA
TCTAGCTGATCTCCCTGGGCAGAAACCATACTTGGTTGGAGAATGTACAAACCATCACCAGCACCAGAAG
CATCACAGTGCAAAGAAATCCTTGAAGAGGGACATGGACAGAGCCTCATATGTGAAGTGCTGCCTATTCT
GTATGTCATTGAAGCCCTTTCGCAAATGGGAGGTTGGAAAGGACCTTCCAGCCATGTTGCGGCTTCTGAG
GTCCCTGGTCTTTCCTGGAGGCAAGAAACCCGGCACAATTACTGAATGTGGGGAGGACATTCGCAGTCAA
AAAAGTCATTACAAGTCAGGTGAATGTGGGAAGGCTTCCAGGCACAAACACACTCCTGTTTACCATCCAA
GAGTCTACACTGGAAAAAAGCTTTATGAGTGTAGCAAATGTGGGAAAGCCTTCCGTGGCAAGTACTCACT
TGTTCAGCACCAGAGAGTCCATACTGGAGAAAGGCCTTGGGAGTGCAATGAATGTGGAAAATTCTTTAGC
CAAACCTCCCACCTGAATGATCATCGGAGAATCCACACCGGAGAAAGGCCTTATGAGTGCAGCGAATGTG
GAAAATTATTTAGACAAAACTCCAGCCTTGTTGACCACCAGAAAATACACACTGGAGCAAGGCCTTATGA
GTGTAGCCAGTGTGGGAAATCCTTTAGCCAAAAAGCCACCCTTGTTAAACACCAAAGAGTTCACACTGGA
GAAAGGCCTTATAAGTGTGGTGAATGTGGGAATTCCTTTAGTCAAAGTGCCATTCTTAATCAACACCGAA
GAATTCACACTGGAGCAAAGCCTTATGAGTGTGGCCAGTGTGGGAAATCCTTTAGTCAAAAAGCTACCCT
CATTAAACACCAGAGAGTTCACACTGGAGAAAGGCCTTATAAGTGTGGTGACTGTGGGAAATCCTTTAGT
CAAAGCTCCATCCTTATTCAACACCGGAGAATTCATACTGGAGCAAGGCCTTATGAGTGTGGCCAGTGTG
GAAAGTCCTTTAGCCAAAAGTCTGGTCTCATTCAACACCAAGTGGTTCACACTGGAGAAAGGCCTTATGA
GTGCAACAAATGTGGGAATTCCTTTAGCCAATGCTCCAGCCTCATACATCACCAAAAATGTCATAACACA
TAGTAATGAACTAGTCCGTAACTTGAAAGTATTTCGATTTCTTGGCTTTATATATCTTGTGGAAAGGACG
AAAGTTTGTTTCATCCTTGTGTCAG
