>Addgene plasmid #142082 | TFORF2445 | depositor partial sequence | sequence record 278384 | Barcode
AAGTTTGTTTCATCCTTGTGTCAG
